Addgene plasmid #165559: pOpen-T5gene12/13
Purpose: Double-stranded DNA specific exonuclease and single-stranded DNA endonuclease. Initiates at the 5' termini of linear or nicked double-stranded DNA. Cleaves linear or nicked double-stranded DNA in the 5' to 3' direction.
Depositing lab: Drew Endy & Jennifer Molloy & FreeGenes Project. Depositing organization: Stanford University.
Backbone
  Vector backbone: pBuild
  Vector type: Synthetic Biology
Growth in bacteria
  Bacterial resistance: Ampicillin, 100 μg/mL
  Growth temperature: 37°C
  Growth strain: DH5alpha
  Copy number: High Copy
Gene/Insert
  Gene/Insert name: T5 Exonuclease
  Species: Other
  Cloning method: Restriction Enzyme; 5′ cloning site AATG (unknown if destroyed); 3′ cloning site GCTT (unknown if destroyed)
  Sequencing primers: 5′ M13 forward; 3′ M13 reverse
Depositor comments: Double-stranded DNA specific exonuclease and single-stranded DNA endonuclease. Initiates at the 5' termini of linear or nicked double-stranded DNA. Cleaves linear or nicked double-stranded DNA in the 5' to 3' direction. Ideal for removal of incomplete ligation products from ligated circular double-stranded DNA, degradation of denatured DNA from alkaline-based plasmid purification methods for improved DNA cloning, and degradation of contaminating linear and nicked DNA in plasmid samples. The plasmids in the Open Enzyme collection contain genetic parts and are not functional by themselves. Researchers can clone these enzymes into an expression vector of their choice and then transform into E. coli bacteria for expression and purification. Additional information can be found at https://www.addgene.org/depositor-collections/open-enzyme/.
How to cite: pOpen-T5gene12/13 was a gift from Drew Endy & Jennifer Molloy & FreeGenes Project (Addgene plasmid # 165559 ; http://n2t.net/addgene:165559 ; RRID:Addgene_165559)
