[The description below was written by a language model from this plasmid's Addgene catalogue record and pLannotate feature annotations shown in this document.]
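Description:
pOpen-T5gene12/13 is a small (about 3 kb) synthetic-biology part plasmid built on the pBuild backbone and distributed as part of the Open Enzyme collection. It is maintained in E. coli through a high-copy ColE1/pUC-type origin of replication and selected with ampicillin via a β-lactamase gene driven by its own bla promoter. Apart from these maintenance functions the backbone is minimal. The annotation also picks up a very short lacZα remnant, which is too small to be functional.

The payload is the coding sequence for T5 exonuclease, annotated as the D15/exo5 flap endonuclease of Escherichia phage T5. This enzyme acts as a double-stranded DNA-specific 5' to 3' exonuclease that initiates at the 5' ends of linear or nicked duplexes, and it also has single-stranded DNA endonuclease activity. The open reading frame is bracketed by transcription terminators, a bidirectional tonB terminator upstream and a T7 terminator downstream, which insulate the part from surrounding transcription. No promoter or ribosome-binding site for the insert is annotated, consistent with the depositors' note that plasmids in this collection carry genetic parts and are not functional on their own. The insert is flanked by four-base AATG and GCTT cloning junctions, and M13 forward and reverse primer sites allow sequence verification.

The intended use is to transfer the coding sequence into an expression vector of choice for production and purification of the enzyme in E. coli. The purified exonuclease is described as useful for removing incomplete ligation products from circular ligated DNA, degrading denatured DNA left over from alkaline plasmid preparations, and eliminating contaminating linear or nicked DNA from plasmid samples.
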