Features (pLannotate 1.2.2; 7 found; start..end, strand, type, name):
     38..85      +  terminator     T7 terminator: transcription terminator for bacteriophage T7 RNA polymerase
    173..761     -  rep_origin     ori: high-copy-number ColE1/pMB1/pBR322/pUC origin of replication
    952..1812    -  CDS            AmpR: β-lactamase; bla; confers resistance to ampicillin, carbenicillin, and related antibiotics
   1813..1917    -  promoter       AmpR promoter: bla
   1933..1949    -  CDS            lacZα (fragment): LacZα fragment of β-galactosidase; lacZ fragment
   1950..1981    +  terminator     tonB terminator: bidirectional E. coli tonB-P14 transcription terminator
   2030..2902    +  CDS            D15: FEN_BPT5 - Also known as exo5 From Escherichia phage T5 (Enterobacteria phage T5).
>Addgene plasmid #165559 | pOpen-T5gene12/13 | depositor full sequence | sequence record 321786 | Full Sequence
CGCTGAGGTGTCAATCGTCGGAGCCGCTGAGCAATAACTAGCATAACCCCTTGGGGCCTCTAAACGGGTC
TTGAGGGGTTTTTTGCATGGTCATAGCTGTTTCCTGAGAGCTTGGCAGGTGATGACACACATTAACAAAT
TTCGTGAGGAGTCTCCAGAAGAATGCCATTAATTTCCATAGGCTCCGCCCCCCTGACGAGCATCACAAAA
ATCGACGCTCAAGTCAGAGGTGGCGAAACCCGACAGGACTATAAAGATACCAGGCGTTTCCCCCTGGAAG
CTCCCTCGTGCGCTCTCCTGTTCCGACCCTGCCGCTTACCGGATACCTGTCCGCCTTTCTCCCTTCGGGA
AGCGTGGCGCTTTCTCATAGCTCACGCTGTAGGTATCTCAGTTCGGTGTAGGTCGTTCGCTCCAAGCTGG
GCTGTGTGCACGAACCCCCCGTTCAGCCCGACCGCTGCGCCTTATCCGGTAACTATCGTCTTGAGTCCAA
CCCGGTAAGACACGACTTATCGCCACTGGCAGCAGCCACTGGTAACAGGATTAGCAGAGCGAGGTATGTA
GGCGGTGCTACAGAGTTCTTGAAGTGGTGGCCTAACTACGGCTACACTAGAAGAACAGTATTTGGTATCT
GCGCTCTGCTGAAGCCAGTTACCTTCGGAAAAAGAGTTGGTAGCTCTTGATCCGGCAAACAAACCACCGC
TGGTAGCGGTGGTTTTTTTGTTTGCAAGCAGCAGATTACGCGCAGAAAAAAAGGATCTCAAGAAGGCCTA
CTATTAGCAACAACGATCCTTTGATCTTTTCTACGGGGTCTGACGCTCAGTGGAACGAAAACTCACGTTA
AGGGATTTTGGTCATGAGATTATCAAAAAGGATCTTCACCTAGATCCTTTTAAATTAAAAATGAAGTTTT
AAATCAATCTAAAGTATATATGAGTAAACTTGGTCTGACAGTTACCAATGCTTAATCAGTGAGGCACCTA
TCTCAGCGATCTGTCTATTTCGTTCATCCATAGTTGCCTGACTCCCCGTCGTGTAGATAACTACGATACG
GGAGGGCTTACCATCTGGCCCCAGTGCTGCAATGATACCGCGAGAACCACGCTCACCGGCTCCAGATTTA
TCAGCAATAAACCAGCCAGCCGGAAGGGCCGAGCGCAGAAGTGGTCCTGCAACTTTATCCGCCTCCATCC
AGTCTATTAATTGTTGCCGGGAAGCTAGAGTAAGTAGTTCGCCAGTTAATAGTTTGCGCAACGTTGTTGC
CATTGCTACAGGCATCGTGGTGTCACGCTCGTCGTTTGGTATGGCTTCATTCAGCTCCGGTTCCCAACGA
TCAAGGCGAGTTACATGATCCCCCATGTTGTGCAAAAAAGCGGTTAGCTCCTTCGGTCCTCCGATCGTTG
TCAGAAGTAAGTTGGCCGCAGTGTTATCACTCATGGTTATGGCAGCACTGCATAATTCTCTTACTGTCAT
GCCATCCGTAAGATGCTTTTCTGTGACTGGTGAGTACTCAACCAAGTCATTCTGAGAATAGTGTATGCGG
CGACCGAGTTGCTCTTGCCCGGCGTCAATACGGGATAATACCGCGCCACATAGCAGAACTTTAAAAGTGC
TCATCATTGGAAAACGTTCTTCGGGGCGAAAACTCTCAAGGATCTTACCGCTGTTGAGATCCAGTTCGAT
GTAACCCACTCGTGCACCCAACTGATCTTCAGCATCTTTTACTTTCACCAGCGTTTCTGGGTGAGCAAAA
ACAGGAAGGCAAAATGCCGCAAAAAAGGGAATAAGGGCGACACGGAAATGTTGAATACTCATACTCTTCC
TTTTTCAATATTATTGAAGCATTTATCAGGGTTATTGTCTCATGAGCGGATACATATTTGAATGTATTTA
GAAAAATAAACAAATAGGGGTTCCGCGCACCTGCACCAGTCAGTAAAACGACGGCCAGTAGTCAAAAGCC
TCCGACCGGAGGCTTTTGACTTGGTTCAGGTGGAGTGGGAGAAATAAGACGACGACCCTCGGGTCTCTAA
TGTCTAAATCTTGGGGTAAATTCATCGAAGAAGAAGAAGCGGAAATGGCATCCCGTCGTAACCTGATGAT
CGTGGATGGCACCAACCTGGGTTTCCGCTTTAAACACAACAACTCCAAAAAACCGTTCGCATCGAGCTAC
GTTTCTACCATCCAGTCCCTGGCTAAATCCTACTCGGCTCGTACCACGATCGTGTTGGGCGATAAAGGTA
AAAGCGTGTTCCGTCTGGAACACCTGCCGGAATATAAAGGCAACCGTGATGAAAAATACGCCCAGCGTAC
CGAAGAAGAAAAAGCGCTCGATGAACAATTTTTCGAATACCTGAAAGACGCTTTTGAACTGTGCAAGACC
ACGTTTCCGACCTTCACGATTCGCGGTGTAGAAGCTGATGATATGGCAGCATACATTGTTAAATTGATCG
GCCATCTGTACGATCACGTCTGGCTGATCTCCACTGATGGCGATTGGGACACCCTGCTGACTGATAAAGT
GTCGCGTTTTAGCTTCACTACCCGTCGTGAATATCACCTGCGTGACATGTATGAACACCATAACGTGGAT
GACGTAGAACAGTTCATTAGCCTGAAGGCTATCATGGGTGACCTGGGTGACAACATCCGTGGTGTTGAAG
GGATCGGCGCAAAACGTGGTTACAACATTATCCGTGAGTTTGGTAACGTGCTGGACATCATCGATCAGCT
GCCACTGCCGGGCAAGCAGAAATACATTCAGAACCTGAACGCGTCGGAGGAGCTGCTTTTCCGTAACCTC
ATCCTGGTGGACCTGCCGACCTATTGCGTTGACGCCATCGCCGCCGTGGGTCAGGATGTTCTGGATAAAT
TCACTAAAGACATCCTTGAAATTGCAGAGCAGTGAAGAGCTTTGAGACCCTTCATTGGTCTGGTGTCCTT
AGAGTCGTATCTGTTACTGTTAGGGATAACAGGGTAATATGAGTAATGCGAGAATATGG
