Features (pLannotate 1.2.2; 7 found; start..end, strand, type, name):
     38..85      +  terminator     T7 terminator: transcription terminator for bacteriophage T7 RNA polymerase
    173..761     -  rep_origin     ori: high-copy-number ColE1/pMB1/pBR322/pUC origin of replication
    952..1812    -  CDS            AmpR: β-lactamase; bla; confers resistance to ampicillin, carbenicillin, and related antibiotics
   1813..1917    -  promoter       AmpR promoter: bla
   1933..1949    -  CDS            lacZα (fragment): LacZα fragment of β-galactosidase; lacZ fragment
   1950..1981    +  terminator     tonB terminator: bidirectional E. coli tonB-P14 transcription terminator
   2030..2902    +  CDS            D15: FEN_BPT5 - Also known as exo5 From Escherichia phage T5 (Enterobacteria phage T5).
>Addgene plasmid #165559 | pOpen-T5gene12/13 | addgene full sequence | sequence record 339952 | Addgene NGS Result
CGCTGAGGTGTCAATCGTCGGAGCCGCTGAGCAATAACTAGCATAACCCCTTGGGGCCTCTAAACGGGTC
TTGAGGGGTTTTTTGCATGGTCATAGCTGTTTCCTGAGAGCTTGGCAGGTGATGACACACATTAACAAAT
TTCGTGAGGAGTCTCCAGAAGAATGCCATTAATTTCCATAGGCTCCGCCCCCCTGACGAGCATCACAAAA
ATCGACGCTCAAGTCAGAGGTGGCGAAACCCGACAGGACTATAAAGATACCAGGCGTTTCCCCCTGGAAG
CTCCCTCGTGCGCTCTCCTGTTCCGACCCTGCCGCTTACCGGATACCTGTCCGCCTTTCTCCCTTCGGGA
AGCGTGGCGCTTTCTCATAGCTCACGCTGTAGGTATCTCAGTTCGGTGTAGGTCGTTCGCTCCAAGCTGG
GCTGTGTGCACGAACCCCCCGTTCAGCCCGACCGCTGCGCCTTATCCGGTAACTATCGTCTTGAGTCCAA
CCCGGTAAGACACGACTTATCGCCACTGGCAGCAGCCACTGGTAACAGGATTAGCAGAGCGAGGTATGTA
GGCGGTGCTACAGAGTTCTTGAAGTGGTGGCCTAACTACGGCTACACTAGAAGAACAGTATTTGGTATCT
GCGCTCTGCTGAAGCCAGTTACCTTCGGAAAAAGAGTTGGTAGCTCTTGATCCGGCAAACAAACCACCGC
TGGTAGCGGTGGTTTTTTTGTTTGCAAGCAGCAGATTACACGCAGAAAAAAAGGATCTCAAGAAGGCCTA
CTATTAGCAACAACGATCCTTTGATCTTTTCTACGGGGTCTGACGCTCAGTGGAACGAAAACTCACGTTA
AGGGATTTTGGTCATGAGATTATCAAAAAGGATCTTCACCTAGATCCTTTTAAATTAAAAATGAAGTTTT
AAATCAATCTAAAGTATATATGAGTAAACTTGGTCTGACAGTTACCAATGCTTAATCAGTGAGGCACCTA
TCTCAGCGATCTGTCTATTTCGTTCATCCATAGTTGCCTGACTCCCCGTCGTGTAGATAACTACGATACG
GGAGGGCTTACCATCTGGCCCCAGTGCTGCAATGATACCGCGAGAACCACGCTCACCGGCTCCAGATTTA
TCAGCAATAAACCAGCCAGCCGGAAGGGCCGAGCGCAGAAGTGGTCCTGCAACTTTATCCGCCTCCATCC
AGTCTATTAATTGTTGCCGGGAAGCTAGAGTAAGTAGTTCGCCAGTTAATAGTTTGCGCAACGTTGTTGC
CATTGCTACAGGCATCGTGGTGTCACGCTCGTCGTTTGGTATGGCTTCATTCAGCTCCGGTTCCCAACGA
TCAAGGCGAGTTACATGATCCCCCATGTTGTGCAAAAAAGCGGTTAGCTCCTTCGGTCCTCCGATCGTTG
TCAGAAGTAAGTTGGCCGCAGTGTTATCACTCATGGTTATGGCAGCACTGCATAATTCTCTTACTGTCAT
GCCATCCGTAAGATGCTTTTCTGTGACTGGTGAGTACTCAACCAAGTCATTCTGAGAATAGTGTATGCGG
CGACCGAGTTGCTCTTGCCCGGCGTCAATACGGGATAATACCGCGCCACATAGCAGAACTTTAAAAGTGC
TCATCATTGGAAAACGTTCTTCGGGGCGAAAACTCTCAAGGATCTTACCGCTGTTGAGATCCAGTTCGAT
GTAACCCACTCGTGCACCCAACTGATCTTCAGCATCTTTTACTTTCACCAGCGTTTCTGGGTGAGCAAAA
ACAGGAAGGCAAAATGCCGCAAAAAAGGGAATAAGGGCGACACGGAAATGTTGAATACTCATACTCTTCC
TTTTTCAATATTATTGAAGCATTTATCAGGGTTATTGTCTCATGAGCGGATACATATTTGAATGTATTTA
GAAAAATAAACAAATAGGGGTTCCGCGCACCTGCACCAGTCAGTAAAACGACGGCCAGTAGTCAAAAGCC
TCCGACCGGAGGCTTTTGACTTGGTTCAGGTGGAGTGGGAGAAATAAGACGACGACCCTCGGGTCTCTAA
TGTCTAAATCTTGGGGTAAATTCATCGAAGAAGAAGAAGCGGAAATGGCATCCCGTCGTAACCTGATGAT
CGTGGATGGCACCAACCTGGGTTTCCGCTTTAAACACAACAACTCCAAAAAACCGTTCGCATCGAGCTAC
GTTTCTACCATCCAGTCCCTGGCTAAATCCTACTCGGCTCGTACCACGATCGTGTTGGGCGATAAAGGTA
AAAGCGTGTTCCGTCTGGAACACCTGCCGGAATATAAAGGCAACCGTGATGAAAAATACGCCCAGCGTAC
CGAAGAAGAAAAAGCGCTCGATGAACAATTTTTCGAATACCTGAAAGACGCTTTTGAACTGTGCAAGACC
ACGTTTCCGACCTTCACGATTCGCGGTGTAGAAGCTGATGATATGGCAGCATACATTGTTAAATTGATCG
GCCATCTGTACGATCACGTCTGGCTGATCTCCACTGATGGCGATTGGGACACCCTGCTGACTGATAAAGT
GTCGCGTTTTAGCTTCACTACCCGTCGTGAATATCACCTGCGTGACATGTATGAACACCATAACGTGGAT
GACGTAGAACAGTTCATTAGCCTGAAGGCTATCATGGGTGACCTGGGTGACAACATCCGTGGTGTTGAAG
GGATCGGCGCAAAACGTGGTTACAACATTATCCGTGAGTTTGGTAACGTGCTGGACATCATCGATCAGCT
GCCACTGCCGGGCAAGCAGAAATACATTCAGAACCTGAACGCGTCGGAGGAGCTGCTTTTCCGTAACCTC
ATCCTGGTGGACCTGCCGACCTATTGCGTTGACGCCATCGCCGCCGTGGGTCAGGATGTTCTGGATAAAT
TCACTAAAGACATCCTTGAAATTGCAGAGCAGTGAAGAGCTTTGAGACCCTTCATTGGTCTGGTGTCCTT
AGAGTCGTATCTGTTACTGTTAGGGATAACAGGGTAATATGAGTAATGCGAGAATATGG
